Addgene plasmid #183702: AbVec_IGKC
Purpose: Encode human Ig kappa chain constant region. For cloning variable region and mAb expression.
Depositing lab: David Nemazee. Depositing organization: Scripps California (The Scripps Research Institute).
Backbone
  Vector backbone: AbVec
  Backbone manufacturer: adapted from Burton lab
  Backbone size w/o insert (bp): 5000
  Total vector size (bp): 6000
  Vector type: Mammalian Expression
Growth in bacteria
  Bacterial resistance: Ampicillin, 100 μg/mL
  Growth temperature: 37°C
  Growth strain: DH5alpha
  Copy number: High Copy
Gene/Insert
  Gene/Insert name: IGKC (alt name: IgK constant region)
  Insert size (bp): 500
  GenBank ID: 3514
  Entrez Gene: IGKC (a.k.a. HCAK1, IGKCD, Km)
  Promoter: SP6
  Cloning method: Ligation Independent Cloning
  Sequencing primers: 5′ SP6-F; 3′ SV40-R
Resource information
  A portion of this plasmid was derived from a plasmid made by: adapted from Burton lab mAb expression plasmid
Terms and licenses: Academic/Nonprofit Terms; Industry Terms: Not Available to Industry
How to cite: AbVec_IGKC was a gift from David Nemazee (Addgene plasmid # 183702 ; http://n2t.net/addgene:183702 ; RRID:Addgene_183702)
