[The description below was written by a language model from this plasmid's Addgene catalogue record and pLannotate feature annotations shown in this document.]
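Description:
AbVec_IGKC is a mammalian expression plasmid built on the AbVec backbone, adapted from an earlier monoclonal antibody expression vector. It carries the human immunoglobulin kappa light chain constant region (IGKC), so a light chain variable region can be cloned upstream and expressed as a complete kappa chain. It is propagated in E. coli as a high-copy plasmid through a ColE1/pUC-type origin and selected with ampicillin via the β-lactamase gene. An M13 phage origin is also annotated, along with remnants of lac, bom, rop and lacZα sequences that appear to be backbone carry-over. The catalogue lists a total size of about 6 kb, while the sequenced record is 5,740 nt.

The catalogue names SP6 as the promoter, but the feature table shows that the SP6 site sits downstream of a CMV enhancer/promoter and a CMV intron A fragment. The CMV elements would be what drives transcription in mammalian cells, and the SP6 site also serves as the 5′ sequencing primer position. Following it are fragments of a mouse immunoglobulin heavy chain signal sequence for secretion, then an EGFP coding sequence, then IGKC and an SV40 polyadenylation signal. EGFP occupies the position where a variable region would go, which suggests it is a placeholder replaced during ligation-independent cloning, although the record does not state this. An SV40 enhancer/early promoter lies downstream of the poly(A) signal, and no mammalian selection marker is annotated.

The stated use is cloning of kappa variable regions for recombinant monoclonal antibody production, presumably by co-expression with a matching heavy chain vector.
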