Features (pLannotate 1.2.2; 22 found; start..end, strand, type, name):
     92..113     +  protein_bind   CAP binding site: CAP binding activates transcription in the presence of cAMP. E. coli catabolite activator protein
    128..158     +  promoter       lac promoter: promoter for the E. coli lac operon
    166..182     +  protein_bind   lac operator: The lac repressor binds to the lac operator to inhibit transcription in E. coli. This inhibition can be relieved by adding lactose or isopropyl-β-D-thiogalactopyranoside (IPTG). lac repressor encoded by lacI
    235..614     +  enhancer       CMV enhancer: human cytomegalovirus immediate early enhancer
    615..818     +  promoter       CMV promoter: human cytomegalovirus (CMV) immediate early promoter
    954..997     +  intron         CMV intron (fragment): modified intron A from human cytomegalovirus
   1049..1067    +  promoter       SP6 promoter: promoter for bacteriophage SP6 RNA polymerase
   1071..1108    +  CDS            IgH signal sequence (fragment): signal sequence from the mouse immunoglobulin heavy chain variable region
   1150..1206    +  CDS            Ighv1-61 (fragment): HVM05_MOUSE - Also known as Igh-VJ558. Experimental evidence at protein level: Swiss-Prot protein existence level 1. From Mus musculus (Mouse).
   1210..1926    +  CDS            EGFP: EGFP is a basic (constitutively fluorescent) green fluorescent protein published in 1996, derived from Aequorea victoria. It is reported to be a rapidly-maturing weak dimer with moderate acid sensitivity.
   1930..2250    +  CDS            IGKC (sequence withheld): IGKC_HUMAN - Experimental evidence at protein level: Swiss-Prot protein existence level 1. Constant region of immunoglobulin light chains. Immunoglobulins, also known as antibodies, are membrane-bound or secreted glycoproteins produced by B lymphocytes. In the recognition phase of humoral immunity, the membrane-bound immunoglobulins serve as receptors which, upon binding of a specific antigen, trigger the clonal expansion and differentiation of B lymphocytes into immunoglobulins- secreting plasma cells. Secreted immunoglobulins mediate the effector phase of humoral immunity, which results in t
   2274..2408    +  polyA_signal   SV40 poly(A) signal: SV40 polyadenylation signal
   2505..2834    +  promoter       SV40 promoter: SV40 enhancer and early promoter
   2853..3007    +  CDS            lacZα (fragment): LacZα fragment of β-galactosidase; lacZ fragment
   3013..3064    -  misc_feature   bom (fragment): basis of mobility region from pBR322
   3083..3463    +  rep_origin     M13 ori (sequence partly withheld): M13 bacteriophage origin of replication; arrow indicates direction of (+) strand synthesis
   3539..3588    -  misc_feature   bom (fragment): basis of mobility region from pBR322
   3690..3725    -  CDS            rop (fragment): Rop protein, which maintains plasmids at low copy number; rop
   3820..3924    +  promoter       AmpR promoter: bla
   3925..4785    +  CDS            AmpR: β-lactamase; bla; confers resistance to ampicillin, carbenicillin, and related antibiotics
   4956..5544    +  rep_origin     ori: high-copy-number ColE1/pMB1/pBR322/pUC origin of replication
   5727..79      +  CDS            lacI (fragment) (across the origin): lac repressor; lacI; The lac repressor binds to the lac operator to inhibit transcription in E. coli. This inhibition can be relieved by adding lactose or isopropyl-β-D-thiogalactopyranoside (IPTG).
>Addgene plasmid #183702 | AbVec_IGKC | addgene full sequence | sequence record 358531 | Addgene NGS Result
AACCGCCTCTCCCCGCGCGTTGGCCGATTCATTAATCCAACTGGCACGACAGGTTTCCCGACTGGAAAGC
GGGCAGTGAGCGCAACGCAATTAATGTGAGTTAGCTCACTCATTAGGCACCCCAGGCTTTACACTTTATG
CTTCCGGCTCGTATGTTGTGTGGAATTGTGAGCGGATAACAATTTCACACAGGAAACAGCTATGACATGA
TTACGAATTAATTCGAGCTCGCCCGACATTGATTATTGACTAGTTATTAATAGTAATCAATTACGGGGTC
ATTAGTTCATAGCCCATATATGGAGTTCCGCGTTACATAACTTACGGTAAATGGCCCGCCTGGCTGACCG
CCCAACGACCCCCGCCCATTGACGTCAATAATGACGTATGTTCCCATAGTAACGCCAATAGGGACTTTCC
ATTGACGTCAATGGGTGGAGTATTTACGGTAAACTGCCCACTTGGCAGTACATCAAGTGTATCATATGCC
AAGTACGCCCCCTATTGACGTCAATGACGGTAAATGGCCCGCCTGGCATTATGCCCAGTACATGACCTTA
TGGGACTTTCCTACTTGGCAGTACATCTACGTATTAGTCATCGCTATTACCATGGTGATGCGGTTTTGGC
AGTACATCAATGGGCGTGGATAGCGGTTTGACTCACGGGGATTTCCAAGTCTCCACCCCATTGACGTCAA
TGGGAGTTTGTTTTGGCACCAAAATCAACGGGACTTTCCAAAATGTCGTAACAACTCCGCCCCATTGACG
CAAATGGGCGGTAGGCGTGTACGGTGGGAGGTCTATATAAGCAGAGCTCGTTTAGTGAACCGTCAGATCG
CCTGGAGACGCCATCCACGCTGTTTTGACCTCCATAGAAGACACCGGGACCGATCCAGCCTCCGCGGCCG
GGAACGGTGCATTGGAACGCGGATTCCCCGTGCCAAGAGTGACGTAAGTACCGCCTATAGAGTCTATAGG
CCCACCCCCTTGGCTTCGTTAGAACGCGGCTACAATTAATACATAACCTTATGTATCATACACATACGAT
TTAGGTGACACTATAGAATAACATCCACTTTGCCTTTCTCTCCACAGGTGTCCACTCCCAGGTCCAACTG
CACCTCGGTTCTATCGATTGAATTCCACCATGGGATGGTCATGTATCATCCTTTTTCTAGTAGCAACTGC
AACCGGTGTACACAGCTGCATGGTGAGCAAGGGCGAGGAGCTGTTCACCGGGGTGGTGCCCATCCTGGTC
GAGCTGGACGGCGACGTAAACGGCCACAAGTTCAGCGTGTCCGGCGAGGGCGAGGGCGATGCCACCTACG
GCAAGCTGACCCTGAAGTTCATCTGCACCACCGGCAAGCTGCCCGTGCCCTGGCCCACCCTCGTGACCAC
CCTGACCTACGGCGTGCAGTGCTTCAGCCGCTACCCCGACCACATGAAGCAGCACGACTTCTTCAAGTCC
GCCATGCCCGAAGGCTACGTCCAGGAGCGCACCATCTTCTTCAAGGACGACGGCAACTACAAGACCCGCG
CCGAGGTGAAGTTCGAGGGCGACACCCTGGTGAACCGCATCGAGCTGAAGGGCATCGACTTCAAGGAGGA
CGGCAACATCCTGGGGCACAAGCTGGAGTACAACTACAACAGCCACAACGTCTATATCATGGCCGACAAG
CAGAAGAACGGCATCAAGGTGAACTTCAAGATCCGCCACAACATCGAGGACGGCAGCGTGCAGCTCGCCG
ACCACTACCAGCAGAACACCCCCATCGGCGACGGCCCCGTGCTGCTGCCCGACAACCACTACCTGAGCAC
CCAGTCCGCCCTGAGCAAAGACCCCAACGAGAAGCGCGATCACATGGTCCTGCTGGAGTTCGTGACCGCC
GCCGGGATCACTCTCGGCATGGACGAGCTGTACAAGTGA
[321 nt withheld, positions 1930-2250]
TAGAAGCTTGGCCGCCATGGCCCAACTTGTTTATTGCAGCTTATAATGGTTACAAATAAAGCAATAGCAT
CACAAATTTCACAAATAAAGCATTTTTTTCACTGCATTCTAGTTGTGGTTTGTCCAAACTCATCAATGTA
TCTTATCATGTCTGGATCGGGAATTAATTCGGCGCAGCACCATGGCCTGAAATAACCTCTGAAAGAGGAA
CTTGGTTAGGTACCTTCTGAGGCGGAAAGAACCATCTGTGGAATGTGTGTCAGTTAGGGTGTGGAAAGTC
CCCAGGCTCCCCAGCAGGCAGAAGTATGCAAAGCATGCATCTCAATTAGTCAGCAACCAGGTGTGGAAAG
TCCCCAGGCTCCCCAGCAGGCAGAAGTATGCAAAGCATGCATCTCAATTAGTCAGCAACCATAGTCCCGC
CCCTAACTCCGCCCATCCCGCCCCTAACTCCGCCCAGTTCCGCCCATTCTCCGCCCCATGGCTGACTAAT
TTTTTTTATTTATGCAGAGGCCGAGGCCGCCTCGGCCTCTGAGCTATTCCAGAAGTAGTGAGGAGGCTTT
TTTGGAGGCCTAGGCTTTTGCAAAAAGCTGTTAACAGCTTGGCACTGGCCGTCGTTTTACAACGTCGTGA
CTGGGAAAACCCTGGCGTTACCCAACTTAATCGCCTTGCAGCACATCCCCCTTTCGCCAGTTGGCGTAAT
AGCGAAGAGGCCCGCACCGATCGCCCTTCCCAACAGTTGCGCAGCCTGAATGGCGAATGGCGCCTGATGC
GGTATTTTCTCCTTACGCATCTGTGCGGTATTTCACACCGCATA
[142 nt withheld, positions 3065-3206]
C
[141 nt withheld, positions 3208-3348]
CCTTTGACGTTGGAGTCCACGTTCTTT
[37 nt withheld, positions 3376-3412]
ACCCTATCTCGGGCTATTCTTTTGATTTATAAGGGATTTTGCCGATTTCGGCCTATTGGTTAAAAAATGA
GCTGATTTAACAAAAATTTAACGCGAATTTTAACAAAATATTAACGTTTACAATTTTATGGTGCACTCTC
AGTACAATCTGCTCTGATGCCGCATAGTTAAGCCAGCCCCGACACCCGCCAACACCCGCTGACGCGCCCT
GACGGGCTTGTCTGCTCCCGGCATCCGCTTACAGACAAGCTGTGACCGTCTCCGGGAGCTGCATGTGTCA
GAGGTTTTCACCGTCATCACCGAAACGCGCGAGACGAAAGGGCCTCGTGATACGCCTATTTTTATAGGTT
AATGTCATGATAATAATGGTTTCTTAGACGTCAGGTGGCACTTTTCGGGGAAATGTGCGCGGAACCCCTA
TTTGTTTATTTTTCTAAATACATTCAAATATGTATCCGCTCATGAGACAATAACCCTGATAAATGCTTCA
ATAATATTGAAAAAGGAAGAGTATGAGTATTCAACATTTCCGTGTCGCCCTTATTCCCTTTTTTGCGGCA
TTTTGCCTTCCTGTTTTTGCTCACCCAGAAACGCTGGTGAAAGTAAAAGATGCTGAAGATCAGTTGGGTG
CACGAGTGGGTTACATCGAACTGGATCTCAACAGCGGTAAGATCCTTGAGAGTTTTCGCCCCGAAGAACG
TTTTCCAATGATGAGCACTTTTAAAGTTCTGCTATGTGGCGCGGTATTATCCCGTATTGACGCCGGGCAA
GAGCAACTCGGTCGCCGCATACACTATTCTCAGAATGACTTGGTTGAGTACTCACCAGTCACAGAAAAGC
ATCTTACGGATGGCATGACAGTAAGAGAATTATGCAGTGCTGCCATAACCATGAGTGATAACACTGCGGC
CAACTTACTTCTGACAACGATCGGAGGACCGAAGGAGCTAACCGCTTTTTTGCACAACATGGGGGATCAT
GTAACTCGCCTTGATCGTTGGGAACCGGAGCTGAATGAAGCCATACCAAACGACGAGCGTGACACCACGA
TGCCTGTAGCAATGGCAACAACGTTGCGCAAACTATTAACTGGCGAACTACTTACTCTAGCTTCCCGGCA
ACAATTAATAGACTGGATGGAGGCGGATAAAGTTGCAGGACCACTTCTGCGCTCGGCCCTTCCGGCTGGC
TGGTTTATTGCTGATAAATCTGGAGCCGGTGAGCGTGGGTCTCGCGGTATCATTGCAGCACTGGGGCCAG
ATGGTAAGCCCTCCCGTATCGTAGTTATCTACACGACGGGGAGTCAGGCAACTATGGATGAACGAAATAG
ACAGATCGCTGAGATAGGTGCCTCACTGATTAAGCATTGGTAACTGTCAGACCAAGTTTACTCATATATA
CTTTAGATTGATTTAAAACTTCATTTTTAATTTAAAAGGATCTAGGTGAAGATCCTTTTTGATAATCTCA
TGACCAAAATCCCTTAACGTGAGTTTTCGTTCCACTGAGCGTCAGACCCCGTAGAAAAGATCAAAGGATC
TTCTTGAGATCCTTTTTTTCTGCGCGTAATCTGCTGCTTGCAAACAAAAAAACCACCGCTACCAGCGGTG
GTTTGTTTGCCGGATCAAGAGCTACCAACTCTTTTTCCGAAGGTAACTGGCTTCAGCAGAGCGCAGATAC
CAAATACTGTTCTTCTAGTGTAGCCGTAGTTAGGCCACCACTTCAAGAACTCTGTAGCACCGCCTACATA
CCTCGCTCTGCTAATCCTGTTACCAGTGGCTGCTGCCAGTGGCGATAAGTCGTGTCTTACCGGGTTGGAC
TCAAGACGATAGTTACCGGATAAGGCGCAGCGGTCGGGCTGAACGGGGGGTTCGTGCACACAGCCCAGCT
TGGAGCGAACGACCTACACCGAACTGAGATACCTACAGCGTGAGCTATGAGAAAGCGCCACGCTTCCCGA
AGGGAGAAAGGCGGACAGGTATCCGGTAAGCGGCAGGGTCGGAACAGGAGAGCGCACGAGGGAGCTTCCA
GGGGGAAACGCCTGGTATCTTTATAGTCCTGTCGGGTTTCGCCACCTCTGACTTGAGCGTCGATTTTTGT
GATGCTCGTCAGGGGGGCGGAGCCTATGGAAAAACGCCAGCAACGCGGCCTTTTTACGGTTCCTGGCCTT
TTGCTGGCCTTTTGCTCACATGTTCTTTCCTGCGTTATCCCCTGATTCTGTGGATAACCGTATTACCGCC
TTTGAGTGAGCTGATACCGCTCGCCGCAGCCGAACGACCGAGCGCAGCGAGTCAGTGAGCGAGGAAGCGG
AAGAGCGCCCAATACGCA
