>Addgene plasmid #183702 | AbVec_IGKC | depositor partial sequence | sequence record 356121 | IGKC
AGAGCTCGTTTAGTGAACCGTCAGATCGCCTGGAGACGCCATCCACGCTGTTTTGACCTCCATAGAAGAC
ACCGGGACCGATCCAGCCTCCGCGGCCGGGAACGGTGCATTGGAACGCGGATTCCCCGTGCCAAGAGTGA
CGTAAGTACCGCCTATAGAGTCTATAGGCCCACCCCCTTGGCTTCGTTAGAACGCGGCTACAATTAATAC
ATAACCTTATGTATCATACACATACGATTTAGGTGACACTATAGAATAACATCCACTTTGCCTTTCTCTC
CACAGGTGTCCACTCCCAGGTCCAACTGCACCTCGGTTCTATCGATTGAATTCCACCATGGGATGGTCAT
GTATCATCCTTTTTCTAGTAGCAACTGCAACCGGTGTACACAGCTGCATGGTGAGCAAGGGCGAGGAGCT
GTTCACCGGGGTGGTGCCCATCCTGGTCGAGCTGGACGGCGACGTAAACGGCCACAAGTTCAGCGTGTCC
GGCGAGGGCGAGGGCGATGCCACCTACGGCAAGCTGACCCTGAAGTTCATCTGCACCACCGGCAAGCTGC
CCGTGCCCTGGCCCACCCTCGTGACCACCCTGACCTACGGCGTGCAGTGCTTCAGCCGCTACCCCGACCA
CATGAAGCAGCACGACTTCTTCAAGTCCGCCATGCCCGAAGGCTACGTCCAGGAGCGCACCATCTTCTTC
AAGGACGACGGCAACTACAAGACCCGCGCCGAGGTGAAGTTCGAGGGCGACACCCTGGTGAACCGCATCG
AGCTGAAGGGCATCGACTTCAAGGAGGACGGCAACATCCTGGGGCACAAGCTGGAGTACAACTACAACAG
CCACAACGTCTATATCATGGCCGACAAGCAGAAGAACGGCATCAAGGTGAACTTCAAGATCCGCCACAAC
ATCGAGGACGGCAGCGTGCAGCTCGCCGACCACTACCAGCAGAACACCCCCATCGGCGACGGCCCCGTGC
TGCTGCCCGACAACCACTACCTGAGCACCCAGTCCGCCCTGAGCAAAGACCCCAACGAGAAGCGCGATCA
CATGGTCCTGCTGGAGTTCGTGACCGCCGCCGGGATCACTCTCGGCATGGACGAGCTGTACAAGTGA
[321 nt withheld, positions 1118-1438]
TAGAAGCTTGGCCGCCATGGCCCAACTTGTTTATTGCAGCTTATAATGGTTACAAATAAAGCAATAGCAT
CACAAATTTCACAAATAAAGCATTTTTTTCACTGCATTCTAGTTGTGGTTTGTCCAAACTCATCAATGTA
TCTTATCATGTCTGGATCGGGAATTAATTCGGCGCAGCACCATGGCCTGAAATAACCTCTGAAAGAGGAA
CTTGGTTAGGTACCTTCTGAGGCGGAAAGAACCATCTGTGGAATGTGTGTCAGTTAGGTGTGAAAGTCCC
CAGGCTCCCAGCAGGCAGAAGTATGCAAGCATGCATCTCAATTAGTCAGCACCAGGTGTGGAAAGTCCCA
GCTCCCCAGCAGCAGAAGTATTGCAAAGCAT
